Addgene plasmid #55040: mCherry-Endo-14
Purpose: Localization: Endosomes, Excitation: 587, Emission: 610
Depositing lab: Michael Davidson. Depositing organization: Florida State University, Tallahassee.
Backbone
  Vector backbone: mCherry
  Backbone size w/o insert (bp): 4750
  Vector type: Mammalian Expression
  Selectable markers: Neomycin (select with G418)
Growth in bacteria
  Bacterial resistance: Kanamycin, 50 μg/mL
  Growth temperature: 37°C
  Growth strain: DH5alpha
  Copy number: High Copy
Gene/Insert
  Gene/Insert name: Endo (alt name: NM_004040.2)
  Species: H. sapiens (human)
  Mutation: Encodes amino acids 5-196 (end) of NM_004040.2
  Entrez Gene: RHOB (a.k.a. ARH6, ARHB, MST081, MSTP081, RHOH6)
  Promoter: CMV
  Tag / fusion protein: mCherry (N terminal on backbone)
  Cloning method: Unknown
  Sequencing primers: 5′ CMV-F; 3′ SV40pA-R
Terms and licenses: Academic/Nonprofit Terms; Industry Terms: Not Available to Industry
Depositor comments: . Excitation = 587; Emission = 610
How to cite: mCherry-Endo-14 was a gift from Michael Davidson (Addgene plasmid # 55040 ; http://n2t.net/addgene:55040 ; RRID:Addgene_55040)
