[The description below was written by a language model from this plasmid's Addgene catalogue record.]
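Description:
mCherry-Endo-14 is a mammalian expression plasmid that produces a red fluorescent marker for endosomes. It is built on an mCherry backbone of about 4.75 kb (excluding the insert) and is maintained in E. coli as a high-copy plasmid under kanamycin selection. For mammalian cells the record lists a neomycin resistance marker, so stably transfected lines can be selected with G418. No feature table accompanies the entry, so the specific replication origin and the regulatory elements driving the resistance marker are not stated. The use of an SV40 polyA reverse sequencing primer suggests that an SV40 polyadenylation signal lies downstream of the coding region.

The payload is a fusion protein expressed from the CMV promoter, a strong constitutive promoter in most mammalian cell types. mCherry is supplied by the backbone and sits at the N-terminus, followed by the "Endo" targeting sequence, which is human RHOB, a small Rho-family GTPase. The insert encodes amino acids 5 to 196 of the reference transcript, running to the natural end of the protein. Placing the fluorescent protein at the N-terminus leaves the C-terminus of RhoB free; in general, that region of Rho GTPases carries the lipid modification motif responsible for membrane association, consistent with the endosomal localization the record gives. The "14" in the name may refer to a linker length between the two parts, but the record does not explain it.

The construct is intended for labelling endosomes in live or fixed mammalian cells by fluorescence microscopy, with mCherry excitation at 587 nm and emission at 610 nm, and can be combined with spectrally distinct organelle markers.
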