>Addgene plasmid #55040 | mCherry-Endo-14 | depositor partial sequence | sequence record 85424 | insert sequence
GACGTCAGATCCGCTAGCGCTACCGGTCGCCACCATGGTGAGCAAGGGCGAGGAGGATAACATGGCCATC
ATCAAGGAGTTCATGCGCTTCAAGGTGCACATGGAGGGCTCCGTGAACGGCCACGAGTTCGAGATCGAGG
GCGAGGGCGAGGGCCGCCCCTACGAGGGCACCCAGACCGCCAAGCTGAAGGTGACCAAGGGTGGCCCCCT
GCCCTTCGCCTGGGACATCCTGTCCCCTCAGTTCATGTACGGCTCCAAGGCCTACGTGAAGCACCCCGCC
GACATCCCCGACTACTTGAAGCTGTCCTTCCCCGAGGGCTTCAAGTGGGAGCGCGTGATGAACTTCGAGG
ACGGCGGCGTGGTGACCGTGACCCAGGACTCCTCCCTGCAGGACGGCGAGTTCATCTACAAGGTGAAGCT
GCGCGGCACCAACTTCCCCTCCGACGGCCCCGTAATGCAGAAGAAGACCATGGGCTGGGAGGCCTCCTCC
GAGCGGATGTACCCCGAGGACGGCGCCCTGAAGGGCGAGATCAAGCAGAGGCTGAAGCTGAAGGACGGCG
GCCACTACGACGCTGAGGTCAAGACCACCTACAAGGCCAAGAAGCCCGTGCAGCTGCCCGGCGCCTACAA
CGTCAACATCAAGTTGGACATCACCTCCCACAACGAGGACTACACCATCGTGGAACAGTACGAACGCGCC
GAGGGCCGCCACTCCACCGGCGGCATGGACGAGCTGTACAAGTCCGGATCAGATCTCGAGCTCAAGCTTG
ATATCGAATTCCCCATGGAGCAGAAGCTGATCTCCGAGGAGGACCTGAACCGGAAGAAACTGGTGGTTGT
TGGTGATGGAGCCTGTGGAAAGACATGCTTGCTCATAGTCTTCAGCAAGGACGAGTTCCCAGAGGTGTAT
GTGCCCACAGTGTTTGAGAACTATGTGGCAGATATCGAGGTGGATGGAAAGCAGGTAGAGTTGGCTTTGT
GGGACACAGCTGGCCAGGAGGACTACGACCGCCTGCGGCCGCTCTCCTACCCGGACACCGACGTCATTCT
CATGTGCTTCTCGGTGGACAGCCCGGACTCGCTGGAGAACATCCCCGAGAAGTGGGTCCCCGAGGTGAAG
CACTTCTGTCCCAATGTGCCCATCATCCTGGTGGCCAACAAAAAAGACCTGCGCAGCGACGAGCATGTCC
GCACAGAGCTGGCCCGCATGAAGCAGGAACCCGTTCGCACGGATGACGGCCGCGCCATGGCCGTGCGCAT
CCAAGCCTACGACTACCTCGAGTGCTCTGCCAAGACCAAGGAAGGCGTGCGCGAGGTCTTCGAGACGGCC
ACGCGCGCCGCGCTGCAGAAGCGCTACGGCTCCCAGAACGGCTGCATCAACTGCTGCAAGGTGCTATGAG
GGCCGCGCCCGTCGCGCCTGCCCCTGCCGGGGATCCACCGGATCTAGATAACTGATCATAATCAGCCATA
CCACA
