>Addgene plasmid #55040 | mCherry-Endo-14 | addgene partial sequence | sequence record 116454 | SV40pA-R 5'-GAAATTTGTGATGCTATTGC-3'
TTAACAACAACAATTGCATTCATTTTATGTTTCAGGTTCAGGGGGAGGTGTGGGAGGTTTTTTAAAGCAA
GTAAAACCTCTACAAATGTGGTATGGCTGATTATGATCAGTTATCTAGATCCGGTGGATCCCCGGCAGGG
GCAGGCGCGACGGGCGCGGCCCTCATAGCACCTTGCAGCAGTTGATGCAGCCGTTCTGGGAGCCGTAGCG
CTTCTGCAGCGCGGCGCGCGTGGCCGTCTCGAAGACCTCGCGCACGCCTTCCTTGGTCTTGGCAGAGCAC
TCGAGGTAGTCGTAGGCTTGGATGCGCACGGCCATGGCGCGGCCGTCATCCGTGCGAACGGGTTCCTGCT
TCATGCGGGCCAGCTCTGTGCGGACATGCTCGTCGCTGCGCAGGTCTTTTTTGTTGGCCACCAGGATGAT
GGGCACATTGGGACAGAAGTGCTTCACCTCGGGGACCCACTTCTCGGGGATGTTCTCCAGCGAGTCCGGG
CTGTCCACCGAGAAGCACATGAGAATGACGTCGGTGTCCGGGTAGGAGAGCGGCCGCAGGCGGTCGTAGT
CCTCCTGGCCAGCTGTGTCCCACAAAGCCAACTCTACCTGCTTTCCATCCACCTCGATATCTGCCACATA
GTTCTCAAACACTGTGGGCACATACACCTCTGGGAACTCGTCCTTGCTGAAGACTATGAGCAAGCATGTC
TTTCCACAGGCTCCATCACCAACAACCACCAGTTTCTTCCGGTTCAGGTCCTCCTCGGAGATCAGCTTCT
GCTCCATGGGGAATTCGATATCAAGCTTGAGCTCGAGATCTGATCCGGACTTGTACAGCTCGTCCATGCC
GCCGGTGGAGTGGCGGCCCTCGGCGCGTTCGTACTGTTCCACGATGGTGTAGTCCTCGTTGTGGGAGGTG
ATGTCCAACTTGATGTTGACGTTGTAGGCGCCGGGCAGCTGCACGGGCTTCTTGGCCTTG
